Addgene plasmid #158395: pYPQ133-tRNA2.0
Purpose: (Empty Backbone) Golden Gate entry vector to express the 3rd gRNA with tRNA2.0 scaffold (with four MS2 binding sites) without promoter
Depositing lab: Yiping Qi. Depositing organization: University of Maryland, College Park. Publication: CRISPR-Act3.0 for highly efficient multiplexed gene activation in plants. Pan C, Wu X, Markel K, Malzahn AA, Kundagrami N, Sretenovic S, Zhang Y, Cheng Y, Shih PM, Qi Y. Nat Plants. 2021 Jul;7(7):942-953. doi: 10.1038/s41477-021-00953-7. Epub 2021 Jun 24. PubMed 34168320.
Backbone
  Vector backbone: pHD1
  Backbone manufacturer: Cermak et al. 2011
  Vector type: Plant Expression, CRISPR
  Promoter: Without promoter
Growth in bacteria
  Bacterial resistance: Tetracycline, 10 μg/mL
  Growth temperature: 37°C
  Growth strain: DH5alpha
  Copy number: Unknown
Terms and licenses: Academic/Nonprofit Terms; Industry Terms: Not Available to Industry
How to cite: pYPQ133-tRNA2.0 was a gift from Yiping Qi (Addgene plasmid # 158395 ; http://n2t.net/addgene:158395 ; RRID:Addgene_158395)
