[The description below was written by a language model from this plasmid's Addgene catalogue record and pLannotate feature annotations shown in this document.]
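Description:
pYPQ133-tRNA2.0 is a small (about 3.3 kb) Golden Gate entry vector built on the pHD1 backbone and catalogued as an empty backbone for plant CRISPR work. It is propagated in E. coli through a high-copy ColE1/pUC-type origin and selected with tetracycline, conferred by a complete tetracycline efflux gene driven by its native tet promoter. The remaining backbone annotations are mostly short remnants with no evident function: fragments of lacI, of an RSF origin and of a kanamycin resistance gene, a T7 promoter facing away from the cassette, and rrnB T1 and T2 terminators.

The payload is a promoterless guide RNA module designed to occupy the third position in a multiplexed gRNA array. The feature table shows a tRNA element followed by a Streptococcus pyogenes Cas9 gRNA scaffold interrupted by MS2 stem loops. The record describes the "2.0" scaffold as carrying four MS2 binding sites, although the automated annotation picks out only two stem-loop features. The scaffold appears as fragments because the aptamer insertions break it up. Because the unit has no promoter of its own, it is meant to be joined by Golden Gate assembly to neighbouring gRNA units and transcribed as part of a single polycistronic transcript. Endogenous tRNA processing can then cleave the transcript at the tRNA to release individual guides. The MS2 hairpins bind the bacteriophage MS2 coat protein, so activator domains fused to that protein can be recruited to the Cas9-gRNA complex. The associated publication concerns multiplexed gene activation in plants, so the typical use is cloning a user-chosen spacer and assembling it with companion entry vectors into a plant expression construct. The record does not describe the spacer cloning site or the type IIS enzymes used.
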