Features (pLannotate 1.2.2; 15 found; start..end, strand, type, name):
      1..54      -  CDS            lacI (fragment): lac repressor; lacI; The lac repressor binds to the lac operator to inhibit transcription in E. coli. This inhibition can be relieved by adding lactose or isopropyl-β-D-thiogalactopyranoside (IPTG).
     56..180     -  rep_origin     RSF ori (fragment): Plasmids containing the RSF 1030 origin of replication can be propagated in E. coli cells that contain additional plasmids with compatible origins.
    196..224     +  promoter       tet promoter: E. coli promoter for tetracycline efflux protein gene
    272..1462    +  CDS            TcR: tetracycline efflux protein; tet; confers resistance to tetracycline
   1560..1634    +  CDS            KanR (fragment): aminoglycoside phosphotransferase; aphA-3; confers resistance to kanamycin
   1637..1655    -  promoter       T7 promoter: promoter for bacteriophage T7 RNA polymerase
   1770..1840    +  ncRNA          tRNA: Accession: RF00005 - tRNA
   1892..1910    +  misc_RNA       MS2 stem loop: stem loop that binds the bacteriophage MS2 coat protein
   1921..1957    +  misc_RNA       gRNA scaffold (fragment): guide RNA scaffold for the Streptococcus pyogenes CRISPR/Cas9 system
   1962..1980    +  misc_RNA       MS2 stem loop: stem loop that binds the bacteriophage MS2 coat protein
   1991..2010    +  misc_RNA       gRNA scaffold (fragment): guide RNA scaffold for the Streptococcus pyogenes CRISPR/Cas9 system
   2112..2700    +  rep_origin     ori: high-copy-number ColE1/pMB1/pBR322/pUC origin of replication
   2883..2975    +  CDS            lacI (fragment): lac repressor; lacI; The lac repressor binds to the lac operator to inhibit transcription in E. coli. This inhibition can be relieved by adding lactose or isopropyl-β-D-thiogalactopyranoside (IPTG).
   3030..3057    -  terminator     rrnB T2 terminator: transcription terminator T2 from the E. coli rrnB gene
   3189..3232    +  terminator     rrnB T1 terminator: Escherichia coli rrnB; transcription terminator T1 from the E. coli rrnB gene
>Addgene plasmid #158395 | pYPQ133-tRNA2.0 | addgene full sequence | sequence record 330367 | Addgene NGS Result
CTGCATTAATGAATCGGCCAACGCGCGGGGAGAGGCGGTTTGCGTATTGGGCGCTCTTCCGCTTCCTCGC
TCACTGACTCGCTGCGCTCGGTCGTTCGGCTGCGGCGAGCGGTATCAGCTCACTCAAAGGCGGTAATACG
GTTATCCACAGAATCAGGGGATAACGCAGGAAAGAACATGAATTAATTCTCATGTTTGACAGCTTATCAT
CGATTAGCTTTAATGCGGTAGTTTATCACAGTTAAATTGCTAACGCAGTCAGGCACCGTGTATGAAATCT
AACAATGCGCTCATCGTCATCCTCGGCACCGTCACCCTGGATGCTGTAGGCATAGGCTTGGTTATGCCGG
TACTGCCGGGCCTCTTGCGGGATATCGTCCATTCCGACAGCATCGCCAGTCACTATGGCGTGCTGCTAGC
GCTATATGCGTTGATGCAATTTCTATGCGCACCCGTTCTCGGAGCACTGTCCGACCGCTTTGGCCGCCGC
CCAGTCCTGCTCGCTTCGCTACTTGGAGCCACTATCGACTACGCGATCATGGCGACCACACCCGTCCTGT
GGATTCTCTACGCCGGACGCATCGTGGCCGGCATCACCGGCGCCACAGGTGCGGTTGCTGGCGCCTATAT
CGCCGACATCACCGATGGGGAAGATCGGGCTCGCCACTTCGGGCTCATGAGCGCTTGTTTCGGCGTGGGT
ATGGTGGCAGGCCCCGTGGCCGGGGGACTGTTGGGCGCCATCTCCTTACATGCACCATTCCTTGCGGCGG
CGGTGCTCAACGGCCTCAACCTACTACTGGGCTGCTTCCTAATGCAGGAGTCGCATAAGGGAGAGCGCCG
ACCCATGCCCTTGAGAGCCTTCAACCCAGTCAGCTCCTTCCGGTGGGCGCGGGGCATGACTATCGTCGCC
GCACTTATGACTGTCTTCTTTATCATGCAACTCGTAGGACAGGTGCCGGCAGCGCTCTGGGTCATTTTCG
GCGAGGACCGCTTTCGCTGGAGCGCGACGATGATCGGCCTGTCGCTTGCGGTATTCGGAATCTTGCACGC
CCTCGCTCAAGCCTTCGTCACTGGTCCCGCCACCAAACGTTTCGGCGAGAAGCAGGCCATTATCGCCGGC
ATGGCGGCCGACGCGCTGGGCTACGTCTTGCTGGCGTTCGCGACGCGAGGCTGGATGGCCTTCCCCATTA
TGATTCTTCTCGCTTCCGGCGGCATCGGGATGCCCGCGTTGCAGGCCATGCTGTCCAGGCAGGTAGATGA
CGACCATCAGGGACAGCTTCAAGGATCGCTCGCGGCTCTTACCAGCCTAACTTCGATCATTGGACCGCTG
ATCGTCACGGCGATTTATGCCGCCTCGGCGAGCACATGGAACGGGTTGGCATGGATTGTAGGCGCCGCCC
TATACCTTGTCTGCCTCCCCGCGTTGCGTCGCGGTGCATGGAGCCGGGCCACCTCGACCTGAATGGAAGC
CGGCGGCACCTCGCTAACGGATTCACCACTCCAAGAATTGGAGCCAATCAATTCTTGCGGAGAACTGTGA
ATGCGCAAACCAACCCTTGATCGGGGAAGAACAGTATGTCGAGCTATTTTTTGACTTACTGGGGATCAAG
CCTGATTGGGAGAAAATAAAATATCCCCTATAGTGAGTCGTATTACATGGTCATAGCTGTTTCCTGGCAG
CTCTGGCCCGTGTCTCAAAATCTCTGATGTTACATTGCACAAGATAAAAATATATCATCATGCCTCCTCT
AGAGGTCTCAGGACAACAAAGCACCAGTGGTCTAGTGGTAGAATAGTACCCTGCCACGGTACAGACCCGG
GTTCGATTCCCGGCTGGTGCAAGAGACGAGATCTAGTCTGAGTCGACCGTCTCTGTTTTAGAGCTAGGCC
AACATGAGGATCACCCATGTCTGCAGGGCCTAGCAAGTTAAAATAAGGCTAGTCCGTTATCAACTTGGCC
AACATGAGGATCACCCATGTCTGCAGGGCCAAGTGGCACCGAGTCGGTGCCCAGGGAGACCCTCGAGCCA
CCCATGACCAAAATCCCTTAACGTGAGTTACGCGTCGTTCCACTGAGCGTCAGACCCCGTAGAAAAGATC
AAAGGATCTTCTTGAGATCCTTTTTTTCTGCGCGTAATCTGCTGCTTGCAAACAAAAAAACCACCGCTAC
CAGCGGTGGTTTGTTTGCCGGATCAAGAGCTACCAACTCTTTTTCCGAAGGTAACTGGCTTCAGCAGAGC
GCAGATACCAAATACTGTTCTTCTAGTGTAGCCGTAGTTAGGCCACCACTTCAAGAACTCTGTAGCACCG
CCTACATACCTCGCTCTGCTAATCCTGTTACCAGTGGCTGCTGCCAGTGGCGATAAGTCGTGTCTTACCG
GGTTGGACTCAAGACGATAGTTACCGGATAAGGCGCAGCGGTCGGGCTGAACGGGGGGTTCGTGCACACA
GCCCAGCTTGGAGCGAACGACCTACACCGAACTGAGATACCTACAGCGTGAGCTATGAGAAAGCGCCACG
CTTCCCGAAGGGAGAAAGGCGGACAGGTATCCGGTAAGCGGCAGGGTCGGAACAGGAGAGCGCACGAGGG
AGCTTCCAGGGGGAAACGCCTGGTATCTTTATAGTCCTGTCGGGTTTCGCCACCTCTGACTTGAGCGTCG
ATTTTTGTGATGCTCGTCAGGGGGGCGGAGCCTATGGAAAAACGCCAGCAACGCGGCCTTTTTACGGTTC
CTGGCCTTTTGCTGGCCTTTTGCTCACATGTTCTTTCCTGCGTTATCCCCTGATTCTGTGGATAACCGTA
TTACCGCCTTTGAGTGAGCTGATACCGCTCGCCGCAGCCGAACGACCGAGCGCAGCGAGTCAGTGAGCGA
GGAAGCGGAAGAGCGCCCAATACGCAAACCGCCTCTCCCCGCGCGTTGGCCGATTCATTAATGCAGCTGG
CACGACAGGTTTCCCGACTGGAAAGCGGGCAGTGAGCGCAACGCAATTAATACGCGTACCGCTAGCCAGG
AAGAGTTTGTAGAAACGCAAAAAGGCCATCCGTCAGGATGGCCTTCTGCTTAGTTTGATGCCTGGCAGTT
TATGGCGGGCGTCCTGCCCGCCACCCTCCGGGCCGTTGCTTCACAACGTTCAAATCCGCTCCCGGCGGAT
TTGTCCTACTCAGGAGAGCGTTCACCGACAAACAACAGATAAAACGAAAGGCCCAGTCTTCCGACTGAGC
CTTTCGTTTTATTTGATGCCTGGCAGTTCCCTACTCTCGCGTT
